Addgene plasmid #53827: PIGP_pCSdest
Depositing lab: Roger Reeves. Depositing organization: Johns Hopkins University and School of Medicine. Publication: Survey of Human Chromosome 21 Gene Expression Effects on Early Development in Danio rerio. Edie S, Zaghloul NA, Leitch CC, Klinedinst DK, Lebron J, Thole JF, McCallion AS, Katsanis N, Reeves RH. G3 (Bethesda). 2018 Jul 2;8(7):2215-2223. doi: 10.1534/g3.118.200144. PubMed 29760202.
Backbone
  Vector backbone: pCSDest
  Backbone manufacturer: Lawson Lab (Addgene Plasmid 22423)
  Backbone size w/o insert (bp): 4095
  Vector type: Mammalian Expression
Growth in bacteria
  Bacterial resistance: Ampicillin, 100 μg/mL
  Growth temperature: 37°C
  Growth strain: Top10
  Copy number: High Copy
Gene/Insert
  Gene/Insert name: PIGP (alt name: DSCR5)
  Species: H. sapiens (human)
  Insert size (bp): 477
  Entrez Gene: PIGP (a.k.a. DCRC, DSRC, DSCR5, DCRC-S)
  Promoter: SP6 and CMV
  Cloning method: Gateway Cloning
  Sequencing primers: 5′ CMV-F; 3′ EBV-Rev
Terms and licenses: Academic/Nonprofit Terms; Industry Terms
Depositor comments: NM_153681
How to cite: PIGP_pCSdest was a gift from Roger Reeves (Addgene plasmid # 53827 ; http://n2t.net/addgene:53827 ; RRID:Addgene_53827)
