[The description below was written by a language model from this plasmid's Addgene catalogue record.]
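Description:
PIGP_pCSdest is an expression clone of the human PIGP gene (also known as DSCR5, a chromosome 21 gene) in the pCSDest backbone, a Gateway destination vector of about 4.1 kb. It is catalogued as a mammalian expression vector. The 477 bp insert was introduced by Gateway recombination, and the depositor's note ties it to a specific RefSeq transcript of PIGP. PIGP encodes a subunit of the enzyme complex that carries out the first step of glycosylphosphatidylinositol (GPI) anchor biosynthesis. The plasmid is propagated in E. coli as a high-copy construct under ampicillin selection. The record gives no feature table, so the replication origin, polyadenylation signal and recombination scars flanking the insert are not documented here. No epitope tags or fused reporters are recorded either.

Two promoters are listed upstream of the insert, CMV and SP6, and together they give the clone dual utility. The CMV promoter drives strong constitutive transcription by RNA polymerase II when the plasmid is introduced into vertebrate cells. The SP6 phage promoter allows in vitro transcription of the coding sequence to produce synthetic mRNA, the usual route for embryo microinjection.

The associated publication surveyed the effects of expressing human chromosome 21 genes on early development in zebrafish (Danio rerio). This plasmid therefore appears to be one member of a set of chromosome 21 clones built in the same vector for overexpression screening. That makes it useful for studying dosage-sensitive genes relevant to trisomy 21, as well as for general expression of human PIGP in cultured cells.
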