>Addgene plasmid #53827 | PIGP_pCSdest | addgene partial sequence | sequence record 94801 | CMV-F 5'-CGCAAATGGGCGGTAGGCGTG-3'
GCATGCTCGTTTAGGGAACCGCCATTCTGCCTGGGGACGTCGGAGCAAGCTTGATTTAGGTGACACTATA
GAATACAAGCTACTTGTTCTTTTTGCAGGATCCCATCGATTCGAATTCAAGGATCACAAGTTTGTACAAA
AAAGCAGGCACCATGGTGCCACGGAGCACATCGCTGACGCTGATTGTGTTCCTTTTCCACAGATTGTCTA
AAGCCCCAGGAAAAATGGTGGAAAATTCACCGTCGCCATTGCCAGAAAGAGCGATTTATGGCTTTGTTCT
TTTCTTAAGCTCCCAATTTGGCTTCATACTTTACCTCGTGTGGGCCTTTATTCCTGAATCTTGGCTAAAC
TCTTTAGGTTTAACCTATTGGCCTCAAAAATATTGGGCAGTTGCATTACCTGTCTACCTCCTTATTGCTA
TAGTAATTGGCTACGTGCTCTTGTTTGGGATTAACATGATGAGTACCTCTCCACTCGACTCCATCCATAC
AATCACAGATAACTATGCAAAAAATCAACAGCAGAAGAAATACCAAGAGGAGGCCATTCCAGCCTTAAGA
GATATTTCTATTAGTGAAGTAAACCAAATGTTCTTTCTTGCAGCCAAAGAACTTTACACCAAAAACTAGA
ACCCAGCTTTCTTGTACAAAGTGGTGATCCTCTCGAGCCTCTAGAACTATAGTGAGTCGTATTACGTAGA
TCCAGACATGATAAGATACATTGATGAGTTTGGACAAACCACAACTAGAATGCAGTGAAAAAAATGCTTT
ATTTGTGAAATTTGTGATGCTATTGCTTTATTTGTAACCATTATAAGCTGCAATAAAC
