>Addgene plasmid #53827 | PIGP_pCSdest | addgene partial sequence | sequence record 95005 | EBV-rev 5'-GTGGTTTGTCCAAACTCATC-3'
GACTCACTATAGTTCTAGAGGCTCGAGAGGATCACCACTTTGTACAAGAAAGCTGGGTTCTAGTTTTTGG
TGTAAAGTTCTTTGGCTGCAAGAAAGAACATTTGGTTTACTTCACTAATAGAAATATCTCTTAAGGCTGG
AATGGCCTCCTCTTGGTATTTCTTCTGCTGTTGATTTTTTGCATAGTTATCTGTGATTGTATGGATGGAG
TCGAGTGGAGAGGTACTCATCATGTTAATCCCAAACAAGAGCACGTAGCCAATTACTATAGCAATAAGGA
GGTAGACAGGTAATGCAACTGCCCAATATTTTTGAGGCCAATAGGTTAAACCTAAAGAGTTTAGCCAAGA
TTCAGGAATAAAGGCCCACACGAGGTAAAGTATGAAGCCAAATTGGGAGCTTAAGAAAAGAACAAAGCCA
TAAATCGCTCTTTCTGGCAATGGCGACGGTGAATTTTCCACCATTTTTCCTGGGGCTTTAGACAATCTGT
GGAAAAGGAACACAATCAGCGTCAGCGATGTGCTCCGTGGCACCATGGTGCCTGCTTTTTTGTACAAACT
TGTGATCCTTGAATTCGAATCGATGGGATCCTGCAAAAAGAACAAGTAGCTTGTATTCTATAGTGTCACC
TAAATCAAGCTTGCTCCGACGTCCCCAGGCAGAATGGCGGTTCCCTAAACGAGCATTGCTTATATAGACC
TCCCATTAGGCACGCCTACCGCCCATTTACGTCAATGGAACGCCCATTTGCGTCATTG
